>Addgene plasmid #181971 | pOT_2 - lenti-EFS-tNGFR-2A-puro | addgene full sequence | sequence record 355573 | Addgene NGS Result
ACAAATAGGGGTTCCGCGCACATTTCCCCGAAAAGTGCCACCTGACGTCGACGGATCGGGAGATCTCCCG
ATCCCCTATGGTGCACTCTCAGTACAATCTGCTCTGATGCCGCATAGTTAAGCCAGTATCTGCTCCCTGC
TTGTGTGTTGGAGGTCGCTGAGTAGTGCGCGAGCAAAATTTAAGCTACAACAAGGCAAGGCTTGACCGAC
AATTGCATGAAGAATCTGCTTAGGGTTAGGCGTTTTGCGCTGCTTCGCGATGTACGGGCCAGATATACGC
GTTGACATTGATTATTGACTAGTTATTAATAGTAATCAATTACGGGGTCATTAGTTCATAGCCCATATAT
GGAGTTCCGCGTTACATAACTTACGGTAAATGGCCCGCCTGGCTGACCGCCCAACGACCCCCGCCCATTG
ACGTCAATAATGACGTATGTTCCCATAGTAACGCCAATAGGGACTTTCCATTGACGTCAATGGGTGGAGT
ATTTACGGTAAACTGCCCACTTGGCAGTACATCAAGTGTATCATATGCCAAGTACGCCCCCTATTGACGT
CAATGACGGTAAATGGCCCGCCTGGCATTATGCCCAGTACATGACCTTATGGGACTTTCCTACTTGGCAG
TACATCTACGTATTAGTCATCGCTATTACCATGGTGATGCGGTTTTGGCAGTACATCAATGGGCGTGGAT
AGCGGTTTGACTCACGGGGATTTCCAAGTCTCCACCCCATTGACGTCAATGGGAGTTTGTTTTGGCACCA
AAATCAACGGGACTTTCCAAAATGTCGTAACAACTCCGCCCCATTGACGCAAATGGGCGGTAGGCGTGTA
CGGTGGGAGGTCTATATAAGCAGCGCGTTTTGCCTGTACTGGGTCTCTCTGGTTAGACCAGATCTGAGCC
TGGGAGCTCTCTGGCTAACTAGGGAACCCACTGCTTAAGCCTCAATAAAGCTTGCCTTGAGTGCTTCAAG
TAGTGTGTGCCCGTCTGTTGTGTGACTCTGGTAACTAGAGATCCCTCAGACCCTTTTAGTCAGTGTGGAA
AATCTCTAGCAGTGGCGCCCGAACAGGGACTTGAAAGCGAAAGGGAAACCAGAGGAGCTCTCTCGACGCA
GGACTCGGCTTGCTGAAGCGCGCACGGCAAGAGGCGAGGGGCGGCGACTGGTGAGTACGCCAAAAATTTT
GACTAGCGGAGGCTAGAAGGAGAGAGATGGGTGCGAGAGCGTCAGTATTAAGCGGGGGAGAATTAGATCG
CGATGGGAAAAAATTCGGTTAAGGCCAGGGGGAAAGAAAAAATATAAATTAAAACATATAGTATGGGCAA
GCAGGGAGCTAGAACGATTCGCAGTTAATCCTGGCCTGTTAGAAACATCAGAAGGCTGTAGACAAATACT
GGGACAGCTACAACCATCCCTTCAGACAGGATCAGAAGAACTTAGATCATTATATAATACAGTAGCAACC
CTCTATTGTGTGCATCAAAGGATAGAGATAAAAGACACCAAGGAAGCTTTAGACAAGATAGAGGAAGAGC
AAAACAAAAGTAAGACCACCGCACAGCAAGCGGCCGCTGATCTTCAGACCTGGAGGAGGAGATATGAGGG
ACAATTGGAGAAGTGAATTATATAAATATAAAGTAGTAAAAATTGAACCATTAGGAGTAGCACCCACCAA
GGCAAAGAGAAGAGTGGTGCAGAGAGAAAAAAGAGCAGTGGGAATAGGAGCTTTGTTCCTTGGGTTCTTG
GGAGCAGCAGGAAGCACTATGGGCGCAGCGTCAATGACGCTGACGGTACAGGCCAGACAATTATTGTCTG
GTATAGTGCAGCAGCAGAACAATTTGCTGAGGGCTATTGAGGCGCAACAGCATCTGTTGCAACTCACAGT
CTGGGGCATCAAGCAGCTCCAGGCAAGAATCCTGGCTGTGGAAAGATACCTAAAGGATCAACAGCTCCTG
GGGATTTGGGGTTGCTCTGGAAAACTCATTTGCACCACTGCTGTGCCTTGGAATGCTAGTTGGAGTAATA
AATCTCTGGAACAGATTTGGAATCACACGACCTGGATGGAGTGGGACAGAGAAATTAACAATTACACAAG
CTTAATACACTCCTTAATTGAAGAATCGCAAAACCAGCAAGAAAAGAATGAACAAGAATTATTGGAATTA
GATAAATGGGCAAGTTTGTGGAATTGGTTTAACATAACAAATTGGCTGTGGTATATAAAATTATTCATAA
TGATAGTAGGAGGCTTGGTAGGTTTAAGAATAGTTTTTGCTGTACTTTCTATAGTGAATAGAGTTAGGCA
GGGATATTCACCATTATCGTTTCAGACCCACCTCCCAACCCCGAGGGGACCCGACAGGCCCGAAGGAATA
GAAGAAGAAGGTGGAGAGAGAGACAGAGACAGATCCATTCGATTAGTGAACGGATCGGCACTGCGTGCGC
CAATTCTGCAGACAAATGGCAGTATTCATCCACAATTTTAAAAGAAAAGGGGGGATTGGGGGGTACAGTG
CAGGGGAAAGAATAGTAGACATAATAGCAACAGACATACAAACTAAAGAATTACAAAAACAAATTACAAA
AATTCAAAATTTTCGGGTTTATTACAGGGACAGCAGAGATCCAGTTTGGTTAATTAAGCTAGCTAGGTCT
TGAAAGGAGTGGGAATTGGCTCCGGTGCCCGTCAGTGGGCAGAGCGCACATCGCCCACAGTCCCCGAGAA
GTTGGGGGGAGGGGTCGGCAATTGATCCGGTGCCTAGAGAAGGTGGCGCGGGGTAAACTGGGAAAGTGAT
GTCGTGTACTGGCTCCGCCTTTTTCCCGAGGGTGGGGGAGAACCGTATATAAGTGCAGTAGTCGCCGTGA
ACGTTCTTTTTCGCAACGGGTTTGCCGCCAGAACACAGGACCGGTTCTAGAGCCGCCACCATGTACGACG
GGCCGCGCCTGCTGCTGTTGCTGCTTCTGGGGGTGTCCCTTGGAGGTGCCAAGGAGGCATGCCCCACAGG
CCTGTACACACACAGCGGTGAGTGCTGCAAAGCCTGCAACCTGGGCGAGGGTGTGGCCCAGCCTTGTGGA
GCCAACCAGACCGTGTGTGAGCCCTGCCTGGACAGCGTGACGTTCTCCGACGTGGTGAGCGCGACCGAGC
CGTGCAAGCCGTGCACCGAGTGCGTGGGGCTCCAGAGCATGTCGGCGCCGTGCGTGGAGGCCGACGACGC
CGTGTGCCGCTGCGCCTACGGCTACTACCAGGATGAGACCACTGGGCGCTGCGAGGCGTGCCGCGTGTGC
GAGGCGGGCTCGGGCCTCGTGTTCTCCTGCCAGGACAAGCAGAACACCGTGTGCGAGGAGTGCCCCGACG
GCACGTATTCCGACGAGGCCAACCACGTGGACCCGTGCCTGCCCTGCACCGTGTGCGAGGACACCGAGCG
CCAGCTCCGCGAGTGCACACGCTGGGCCGACGCCGAGTGCGAGGAGATCCCTGGCCGTTGGATTACACGG
TCCACACCCCCAGAGGGCTCGGACAGCACAGCCCCCAGCACCCAGGAGCCTGAGGCACCTCCAGAACAAG
ACCTCATAGCCAGCACGGTGGCAGGTGTGGTGACCACAGTGATGGGCAGCTCCCAGCCCGTGGTGACCCG
AGGCACCACCGACAACCTCATCCCTGTCTATTGCTCCATCCTGGCTGCTGTGGTTGTGGGTCTTGTGGCC
TACATAGCCTTCAAGAGGTGGAACAGTGGATCCGGCGCAACAAACTTCTCTCTGCTGAAACAAGCCGGAG
ATGTCGAAGAGAATCCTGGACCGACCGAGTACAAGCCCACGGTGCGCCTCGCCACCCGCGACGACGTCCC
CAGGGCCGTACGCACCCTCGCCGCCGCGTTCGCCGACTACCCCGCCACGCGCCACACCGTCGATCCGGAC
CGCCACATCGAGCGGGTCACCGAGCTGCAAGAACTCTTCCTCACGCGCGTCGGGCTCGACATCGGCAAGG
TGTGGGTCGCGGACGACGGCGCCGCGGTGGCGGTCTGGACCACGCCGGAGAGCGTCGAAGCGGGGGCGGT
GTTCGCCGAGATCGGCCCGCGCATGGCCGAGTTGAGCGGTTCCCGGCTGGCCGCGCAGCAACAGATGGAA
GGCCTCCTGGCGCCGCACCGGCCCAAGGAGCCCGCGTGGTTCCTGGCCACCGTCGGAGTCTCGCCCGACC
ACCAGGGCAAGGGTCTGGGCAGCGCCGTCGTGCTCCCCGGAGTGGAGGCGGCCGAGCGCGCCGGGGTGCC
CGCCTTCCTGGAGACCTCCGCGCCCCGCAACCTCCCCTTCTACGAGCGGCTCGGCTTCACCGTCACCGCC
GACGTCGAGGTGCCCGAAGGACCGCGCACCTGGTGCATGACCCGCAAGCCCGGTGCCTGAGAATTCGATA
TCAAGCTTATCGGTAATCAACCTCTGGATTACAAAATTTGTGAAAGATTGACTGGTATTCTTAACTATGT
TGCTCCTTTTACGCTATGTGGATACGCTGCTTTAATGCCTTTGTATCATGCTATTGCTTCCCGTATGGCT
TTCATTTTCTCCTCCTTGTATAAATCCTGGTTGCTGTCTCTTTATGAGGAGTTGTGGCCCGTTGTCAGGC
AACGTGGCGTGGTGTGCACTGTGTTTGCTGACGCAACCCCCACTGGTTGGGGCATTGCCACCACCTGTCA
GCTCCTTTCCGGGACTTTCGCTTTCCCCCTCCCTATTGCCACGGCGGAACTCATCGCCGCCTGCCTTGCC
CGCTGCTGGACAGGGGCTCGGCTGTTGGGCACTGACAATTCCGTGGTGTTGTCGGGGAAATCATCGTCCT
TTCCTTGGCTGCTCGCCTGTGTTGCCACCTGGATTCTGCGCGGGACGTCCTTCTGCTACGTCCCTTCGGC
CCTCAATCCAGCGGACCTTCCTTCCCGCGGCCTGCTGCCGGCTCTGCGGCCTCTTCCGCGTCTTCGCCTT
CGCCCTCAGACGAGTCGGATCTCCCTTTGGGCCGCCTCCCCGCATCGATACCGTCGACCTCGAGACCTAG
AAAAACATGGAGCAATCACAAGTAGCAATACAGCAGCTACCAATGCTGATTGTGCCTGGCTAGAAGCACA
AGAGGAGGAGGAGGTGGGTTTTCCAGTCACACCTCAGGTACCTTTAAGACCAATGACTTACAAGGCAGCT
GTAGATCTTAGCCACTTTTTAAAAGAAAAGGGGGGACTGGAAGGGCTAATTCACTCCCAACGAAGACAAG
ATATCCTTGATCTGTGGATCTACCACACACAAGGCTACTTCCCTGATTGGCAGAACTACACACCAGGGCC
AGGGATCAGATATCCACTGACCTTTGGATGGTGCTACAAGCTAGTACCAGTTGAGCAAGAGAAGGTAGAA
GAAGCCAATGAAGGAGAGAACACCCGCTTGTTACACCCTGTGAGCCTGCATGGGATGGATGACCCGGAGA
GAGAAGTATTAGAGTGGAGGTTTGACAGCCGCCTAGCATTTCATCACATGGCCCGAGAGCTGCATCCGGA
CTGTACTGGGTCTCTCTGGTTAGACCAGATCTGAGCCTGGGAGCTCTCTGGCTAACTAGGGAACCCACTG
CTTAAGCCTCAATAAAGCTTGCCTTGAGTGCTTCAAGTAGTGTGTGCCCGTCTGTTGTGTGACTCTGGTA
ACTAGAGATCCCTCAGACCCTTTTAGTCAGTGTGGAAAATCTCTAGCAGGGCCCGTTTAAACCCGCTGAT
CAGCCTCGACTGTGCCTTCTAGTTGCCAGCCATCTGTTGTTTGCCCCTCCCCCGTGCCTTCCTTGACCCT
GGAAGGTGCCACTCCCACTGTCCTTTCCTAATAAAATGAGGAAATTGCATCGCATTGTCTGAGTAGGTGT
CATTCTATTCTGGGGGGTGGGGTGGGGCAGGACAGCAAGGGGGAGGATTGGGAAGACAATAGCAGGCATG
CTGGGGATGCGGTGGGCTCTATGGCTTCTGAGGCGGAAAGAACCAGCTGGGGCTCTAGGGGGTATCCCC
[124 nt withheld, positions 6020-6143]
C
[91 nt withheld, positions 6145-6235]
A
[49 nt withheld, positions 6237-6285]
CCTTTGACGTTGGAGTCCACGTTCTTT
[37 nt withheld, positions 6313-6349]
ACCCTATCTCGGTCTATTCTTTTGATTTATAAGGGATTTTGCCGATTTCGGCCTATTGGTTAAAAAATGA
GCTGATTTAACAAAAATTTAACGCGAATTAATTCTGTGGAATGTGTGTCAGTTAGGGTGTGGAAAGTCCC
CAGGCTCCCCAGCAGGCAGAAGTATGCAAAGCATGCATCTCAATTAGTCAGCAACCAGGTGTGGAAAGTC
CCCAGGCTCCCCAGCAGGCAGAAGTATGCAAAGCATGCATCTCAATTAGTCAGCAACCATAGTCCCGCCC
CTAACTCCGCCCATCCCGCCCCTAACTCCGCCCAGTTCCGCCCATTCTCCGCCCCATGGCTGACTAATTT
TTTTTATTTATGCAGAGGCCGAGGCCGCCTCTGCCTCTGAGCTATTCCAGAAGTAGTGAGGAGGCTTTTT
TGGAGGCCTAGGCTTTTGCAAAAAGCTCCCGGGAGCTTGTATATCCATTTTCGGATCTGATCAGCACGTG
TTGACAATTAATCATCGGCATAGTATATCGGCATAGTATAATACGACAAGGTGAGGAACTAAACCATGGC
CAAGTTGACCAGTGCCGTTCCGGTGCTCACCGCGCGCGACGTCGCCGGAGCGGTCGAGTTCTGGACCGAC
CGGCTCGGGTTCTCCCGGGACTTCGTGGAGGACGACTTCGCCGGTGTGGTCCGGGACGACGTGACCCTGT
TCATCAGCGCGGTCCAGGACCAGGTGGTGCCGGACAACACCCTGGCCTGGGTGTGGGTGCGCGGCCTGGA
CGAGCTGTACGCCGAGTGGTCGGAGGTCGTGTCCACGAACTTCCGGGACGCCTCCGGGCCGGCCATGACC
GAGATCGGCGAGCAGCCGTGGGGGCGGGAGTTCGCCCTGCGCGACCCGGCCGGCAACTGCGTGCACTTCG
TGGCCGAGGAGCAGGACTGACACGTGCTACGAGATTTCGATTCCACCGCCGCCTTCTATGAAAGGTTGGG
CTTCGGAATCGTTTTCCGGGACGCCGGCTGGATGATCCTCCAGCGCGGGGATCTCATGCTGGAGTTCTTC
GCCCACCCCAACTTGTTTATTGCAGCTTATAATGGTTACAAATAAAGCAATAGCATCACAAATTTCACAA
ATAAAGCATTTTTTTCACTGCATTCTAGTTGTGGTTTGTCCAAACTCATCAATGTATCTTATCATGTCTG
TATACCGTCGACCTCTAGCTAGAGCTTGGCGTAATCATGGTCATAGCTGTTTCCTGTGTGAAATTGTTAT
CCGCTCACAATTCCACACAACATACGAGCCGGAAGCATAAAGTGTAAAGCCTGGGGTGCCTAATGAGTGA
GCTAACTCACATTAATTGCGTTGCGCTCACTGCCCGCTTTCCAGTCGGGAAACCTGTCGTGCCAGCTGCA
TTAATGAATCGGCCAACGCGCGGGGAGAGGCGGTTTGCGTATTGGGCGCTCTTCCGCTTCCTCGCTCACT
GACTCGCTGCGCTCGGTCGTTCGGCTGCGGCGAGCGGTATCAGCTCACTCAAAGGCGGTAATACGGTTAT
CCACAGAATCAGGGGATAACGCAGGAAAGAACATGTGAGCAAAAGGCCAGCAAAAGGCCAGGAACCGTAA
AAAGGCCGCGTTGCTGGCGTTTTTCCATAGGCTCCGCCCCCCTGACGAGCATCACAAAAATCGACGCTCA
AGTCAGAGGTGGCGAAACCCGACAGGACTATAAAGATACCAGGCGTTTCCCCCTGGAAGCTCCCTCGTGC
GCTCTCCTGTTCCGACCCTGCCGCTTACCGGATACCTGTCCGCCTTTCTCCCTTCGGGAAGCGTGGCGCT
TTCTCATAGCTCACGCTGTAGGTATCTCAGTTCGGTGTAGGTCGTTCGCTCCAAGCTGGGCTGTGTGCAC
GAACCCCCCGTTCAGCCCGACCGCTGCGCCTTATCCGGTAACTATCGTCTTGAGTCCAACCCGGTAAGAC
ACGACTTATCGCCACTGGCAGCAGCCACTGGTAACAGGATTAGCAGAGCGAGGTATGTAGGCGGTGCTAC
AGAGTTCTTGAAGTGGTGGCCTAACTACGGCTACACTAGAAGAACAGTATTTGGTATCTGCGCTCTGCTG
AAGCCAGTTACCTTCGGAAAAAGAGTTGGTAGCTCTTGATCCGGCAAACAAACCACCGCTGGTAGCGGTG
GTTTTTTTGTTTGCAAGCAGCAGATTACGCGCAGAAAAAAAGGATCTCAAGAAGATCCTTTGATCTTTTC
TACGGGGTCTGACGCTCAGTGGAACGAAAACTCACGTTAAGGGATTTTGGTCATGAGATTATCAAAAAGG
ATCTTCACCTAGATCCTTTTAAATTAAAAATGAAGTTTTAAATCAATCTAAAGTATATATGAGTAAACTT
GGTCTGACAGTTACCAATGCTTAATCAGTGAGGCACCTATCTCAGCGATCTGTCTATTTCGTTCATCCAT
AGTTGCCTGACTCCCCGTCGTGTAGATAACTACGATACGGGAGGGCTTACCATCTGGCCCCAGTGCTGCA
ATGATACCGCGAGACCCACGCTCACCGGCTCCAGATTTATCAGCAATAAACCAGCCAGCCGGAAGGGCCG
AGCGCAGAAGTGGTCCTGCAACTTTATCCGCCTCCATCCAGTCTATTAATTGTTGCCGGGAAGCTAGAGT
AAGTAGTTCGCCAGTTAATAGTTTGCGCAACGTTGTTGCCATTGCTACAGGCATCGTGGTGTCACGCTCG
TCGTTTGGTATGGCTTCATTCAGCTCCGGTTCCCAACGATCAAGGCGAGTTACATGATCCCCCATGTTGT
GCAAAAAAGCGGTTAGCTCCTTCGGTCCTCCGATCGTTGTCAGAAGTAAGTTGGCCGCAGTGTTATCACT
CATGGTTATGGCAGCACTGCATAATTCTCTTACTGTCATGCCATCCGTAAGATGCTTTTCTGTGACTGGT
GAGTACTCAACCAAGTCATTCTGAGAATAGTGTATGCGGCGACCGAGTTGCTCTTGCCCGGCGTCAATAC
GGGATAATACCGCGCCACATAGCAGAACTTTAAAAGTGCTCATCATTGGAAAACGTTCTTCGGGGCGAAA
ACTCTCAAGGATCTTACCGCTGTTGAGATCCAGTTCGATGTAACCCACTCGTGCACCCAACTGATCTTCA
GCATCTTTTACTTTCACCAGCGTTTCTGGGTGAGCAAAAACAGGAAGGCAAAATGCCGCAAAAAAGGGAA
TAAGGGCGACACGGAAATGTTGAATACTCATACTCTTCCTTTTTCAATATTATTGAAGCATTTATCAGGG
TTATTGTCTCATGAGCGGATACATATTTGAATGTATTTAGAAAAATAA
Features (pLannotate 1.2.2; 32 found; start..end, strand, type, name):
     77..129     -  misc_feature   bom (fragment): basis of mobility region from pBR322
    284..663     +  enhancer       CMV enhancer: human cytomegalovirus immediate early enhancer
    664..863     +  promoter       CMV promoter: human cytomegalovirus (CMV) immediate early promoter
    881..1061    +  LTR            5' LTR (truncated): truncated 5' long terminal repeat (LTR) from HIV-1
   1108..1233    +  misc_feature   HIV-1 Ψ: packaging signal of human immunodeficiency virus type 1
   1217..1580    +  CDS            HIV-1 gag (fragment): gag protein from human immunodeficiency virus 1; gag
   1726..1959    +  misc_feature   RRE: The Rev response element (RRE) of HIV-1 allows for Rev-dependent mRNA export from the nucleus to the cytoplasm.
   2336..2436    +  CDS            Rev (fragment): human immunodeficiency virus 1 (HIV-1) Rev protein; rev; enhances nuclear export of unspliced and incompletely spliced viral mRNAs
   2486..2603    +  misc_feature   cPPT/CTS: central polypurine tract and central termination sequence of HIV-1
   2653..2671    +  CDS            small t antigen (fragment): SV40 (simian virus 40) small t antigen
   2697..2908    +  promoter       EF-1α core promoter: core promoter for human elongation factor EF-1α
   2937..3737    +  CDS            NGFR (fragment): TNR16_HUMAN - Also known as TNFRSF16. Experimental evidence at protein level: Swiss-Prot protein existence level 1. Low affinity receptor which can bind to NGF, BDNF, NTF3, and NTF4. Forms a heterodimeric receptor with SORCS2 that binds the precursor forms of NGF, BDNF and NTF3 with high affinity, and has much lower affinity for mature NGF and BDNF (PubMed:24908487). Plays an important role in differentiation and survival of specific neuronal populations during development (By similarity). Can mediate cell survival as well as cell death of neural cells. Plays a role in the inactivation of RHOA
   3803..4400    +  CDS            PuroR (fragment): puromycin N-acetyltransferase; pac from Streptomyces; confers resistance to puromycin
   4401..4422    +  misc_feature   MCS (fragment): pBluescript multiple cloning site
   4425..5013    +  misc_feature   WPRE: woodchuck hepatitis virus posttranscriptional regulatory element
   4950..5531    +  CDS            nef (fragment): NEF_HV1H2 - Experimental evidence at protein level: Swiss-Prot protein existence level 1. Extracellular Nef protein targets CD4(+) T-lymphocytes for apoptosis by interacting with CXCR4 surface receptors. From Human immunodeficiency virus type 1 group M subtype B (isolate HXB2) (HIV-1).
   5538..5718    +  LTR            5' LTR (truncated): truncated 5' long terminal repeat (LTR) from HIV-1
   5750..5974    +  polyA_signal   bGH poly(A) signal: bovine growth hormone polyadenylation signal
   5978..5999    +  promoter       SV40 promoter (fragment): SV40 enhancer and early promoter
   6020..6448    +  rep_origin     f1 ori (sequence partly withheld): f1 bacteriophage origin of replication; arrow indicates direction of (+) strand synthesis
   6462..6791    +  promoter       SV40 promoter: SV40 enhancer and early promoter
   6839..6886    +  promoter       EM7 promoter: synthetic bacterial promoter&nbsp
   6905..7279    +  CDS            BleoR: antibiotic-binding protein; Sh ble from Streptoalloteichus hindustanus; confers resistance to bleomycin, phleomycin, and Zeocin™
   7289..7414    +  CDS            ble (fragment): BLE_KLEPN - Experimental evidence at protein level: Swiss-Prot protein existence level 1. Binding protein with a strong affinity to the bleomycin family of antibiotics. Binds to CL990; an antimitotic-antibiotic compound. From Klebsiella pneumoniae.
   7409..7530    +  polyA_signal   SV40 poly(A) signal: SV40 polyadenylation signal
   7603..7619    -  protein_bind   lac operator: The lac repressor binds to the lac operator to inhibit transcription in E. coli. This inhibition can be relieved by adding lactose or isopropyl-β-D-thiogalactopyranoside (IPTG). lac repressor encoded by lacI
   7627..7657    -  promoter       lac promoter: promoter for the E. coli lac operon
   7672..7693    -  protein_bind   CAP binding site: CAP binding activates transcription in the presence of cAMP. E. coli catabolite activator protein
   7706..7798    -  CDS            lacI (fragment): lac repressor; lacI; The lac repressor binds to the lac operator to inhibit transcription in E. coli. This inhibition can be relieved by adding lactose or isopropyl-β-D-thiogalactopyranoside (IPTG).
   7981..8569    -  rep_origin     ori: high-copy-number ColE1/pMB1/pBR322/pUC origin of replication
   8740..9600    -  CDS            AmpR: β-lactamase; bla; confers resistance to ampicillin, carbenicillin, and related antibiotics
   9601..18      -  promoter       AmpR promoter (across the origin): bla
