[The description below was written by a language model from this plasmid's Addgene catalogue record and pLannotate feature annotations shown in this document.]
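Description:
pOT_2 - lenti-EFS-tNGFR-2A-puro is a 9.7 kb lentiviral transfer plasmid built on the lentiCRISPR v2 backbone, designed to deliver a cell-surface marker together with a drug-selection gene into mammalian cells. In bacteria it is maintained through a high-copy ColE1/pUC-type origin and selected with ampicillin via the β-lactamase gene. An f1 origin and an SV40/EM7-driven bleomycin/Zeocin resistance cassette with an SV40 poly(A) signal also sit in the backbone, outside the region that is packaged into virus.

The viral portion has a third-generation-style layout. A CMV enhancer/promoter is fused to a truncated HIV-1 5' LTR to drive genomic RNA production in packaging cells, followed by the Ψ packaging signal with a short gag fragment, the Rev response element for Rev-dependent nuclear export, and the cPPT/CTS. Downstream, the short EF-1α core promoter (EFS) drives a single open reading frame encoding human NGFR, recorded as a truncation spanning amino acids 11-276. According to the catalogue entry, it is joined by a P2A self-cleaving peptide to puromycin N-acetyltransferase. The P2A is not annotated separately but would fall in the short gap between the two coding features. A WPRE follows to enhance transcript expression, then a truncated 3' LTR (labelled by the annotation tool as a 5' LTR) and a bGH poly(A) signal.

Transduced cells can therefore be selected with puromycin, and truncated NGFR is commonly used as a surface tag for antibody-based detection or sorting. The plasmid comes from a genome-scale screen for synthetic drivers of T cell proliferation, but the record does not state its specific role in that work.
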