Addgene plasmid #181971: pOT_2 - lenti-EFS-tNGFR-2A-puro
Purpose: Expresses human truncated NGFR linked to puromycin resistance via P2A for lentiviral delivery.
Depositing lab: Neville Sanjana. Depositing organization: New York Genome Center. Publication: A genome-scale screen for synthetic drivers of T cell proliferation. Legut M, Gajic Z, Guarino M, Daniloski Z, Rahman JA, Xue X, Lu C, Lu L, Mimitou EP, Hao S, Davoli T, Diefenbach C, Smibert P, Sanjana NE. Nature. 2022 Mar;603(7902):728-735. doi: 10.1038/s41586-022-04494-7. Epub 2022 Mar 16. PubMed 35296855.
Backbone
  Vector backbone: lentiCRISPR v2
  Vector type: Lentiviral
Growth in bacteria
  Bacterial resistance: Ampicillin, 100 μg/mL
  Growth temperature: 37°C
  Growth strain: NEB Stable
  Copy number: High Copy
Gene/Insert
  Gene/Insert name: tNGFR
  Species: H. sapiens (human)
  Mutation: truncation: aa 11-276
  Entrez Gene: NGFR (a.k.a. CD271, Gp80-LNGFR, TNFRSF16, p75(NTR), p75NTR)
  Cloning method: Gibson Cloning
Terms and licenses: Academic/Nonprofit Terms; Industry Terms: Not Available to Industry
How to cite: pOT_2 - lenti-EFS-tNGFR-2A-puro was a gift from Neville Sanjana (Addgene plasmid # 181971 ; http://n2t.net/addgene:181971 ; RRID:Addgene_181971)
